>Addgene plasmid #167637 | pKP2186 | addgene full sequence | sequence record 339561 | Addgene NGS Result
ATCGATGCATAATGTGCCTGTCAAATGGACGAAGCAGGGATTCTGCAAACCCTATGCTACTCCGTCAAGC
CGTCAATTGTCTGATTCGTTACCAATTATGACAACTTGACGGCTACATCATTCACTTTTTCTTCACAACC
GGCACGGAACTCGCTCGGGCTGGCCCCGGTGCATTTTTTAAATACCCGCGAGAAATAGAGTTGATCGTCA
AAACCAACATTGCGACCGACGGTGGCGATAGGCATCCGGGTGGTGCTCAAAAGCAGCTTCGCCTGGCTGA
TACGTTGGTCCTCGCGCCAGCTTAAGACGCTAATCCCTAACTGCTGGCGGAAAAGATGTGACAGACGCGA
CGGCGACAAGCAAACATGCTGTGCGACGCTGGCGATATCAAAATTGCTGTCTGCCAGGTGATCGCTGATG
TACTGACAAGCCTCGCGTACCCGATTATCCATCGGTGGATGGAGCGACTCGTTAATCGCTTCCATGCGCC
GCAGTAACAATTGCTCAAGCAGATTTATCGCCAGCAGCTCCGAATAGCGCCCTTCCCCTTGCCCGGCGTT
AATGATTTGCCCAAACAGGTCGCTGAAATGCGGCTGGTGCGCTTCATCCGGGCGAAAGAACCCCGTATTG
GCAAATATTGACGGCCAGTTAAGCCATTCATGCCAGTAGGCGCGCGGACGAAAGTAAACCCACTGGTGAT
ACCATTCGCGAGCCTCCGGATGACGACCGTAGTGATGAATCTCTCCTGGCGGGAACAGCAAAATATCACC
CGGTCGGCAAACAAATTCTCGTCCCTGATTTTTCACCACCCCCTGACCGCGAATGGTGAGATTGAGAATA
TAACCTTTCATTCCCAGCGGTCGGTCGATAAAAAAATCGAGATAACCGTTGGCCTCAATCGGCGTTAAAC
CCGCCACCAGATGGGCATTAAACGAGTATCCCGGCAGCAGGGGATCATTTTGCGCTTCAGCCATACTTTT
CATACTCCCGCCATTCAGAGAAGAAACCAATTGTCCATATTGCATCAGACATTGCCGTCACTGCGTCTTT
TACTGGCTCTTCTCGCTAACCAAACCGGTAACCCCGCTTATTAAAAGCATTCTGTAACAAAGCGGGACCA
AAGCCATGACAAAAACGCGTAACAAAAGTGTCTATAATCACGGCAGAAAAGTCCACATTGATTATTTGCA
CGGCGTCACACTTTGCTATGCCATAGCATTTTTATCCATAAGATTAGCGGATCCTACCTGACGCTTTTTA
TCGCAACTCTCTACTGTTTCTCCATACCCGTTTTTTTGGGCTAGCAGGAGGAATTCACCATGAACAAGAA
GATTCATTCCCTGGCCTTGTTGGTCAATCTGGGGATTTATGGGGTAGCGCAGGCACAAGAGCCGACCGAT
ACTCCTGTTTCACATGACGATTGTCCCGTCGTTACCGCCGCCGAGCAGAACTTACAGGCGCCTGGCGTTT
CGACCATCACCGCAGATGAAATCCGCAAAAACCCGGTTGCCCGCGATGTGTCGAAGATCATCCGTACCAT
GCCAGGCGTTAACCTGACCGGTAACTCCACCAGTGGTCAGCGTGGGAATAACCGACAGATTGATATTCGC
GGTATGGGTCCGGAAAACACGCTGATTTTGATTGACGGCAAGCCGGTAAGCAGCCGTAACTCGGTGCGTC
AGGGCTGGCGTGGCGAGCGCGATACCCGTGGTGATACTTCCTGGGTGCCACCTGAAATGATTGAACGTAT
TGAAGTTCTGCGTGGTCCGGCAGCTGCGCGTTATGGCAACGGCGCGGCGGGCGGCGTGGTTAACATCATT
ACCAAAAAAGGCAGCGGCGAGTGGCACGGCTCCTGGGACGCATATTTCAATGCGCCAGAACATAAAGAGG
AAGGTGCCACCAAACGCACTAACTTTAGCCTGACCGGTCCGCTGGGCGACGAATTCAGCTTCCGTTTGTA
TGGCAACCTCGACAAAACCCAGGCTGACGCGTGGGATATCAACCAGGGCCATCAGTCCGCGCGTGCCGGA
ACGTATGCCACGACGTTACCAGCCGGGCGCGAAGGGGTAATCAACAAAGATATTAATGGCGTGGTGCGCT
GGGATTTCGCGCCATTGCAATCGCTGGAACTGGAAGCAGGTTACAGCCGCCAGGGTAACCTGTATGCGGG
CGACACCCAGAATACCAACTCCGATTCCTATACCCGCTCGAAATATGGCGATGAAACCAACCGTCTGTAT
CGCCAGAACTACGCGCTGACCTGGAACGGTGGCTGGGATAACGGCGTGACCACCAGCAACTGGGTGCAGT
ACGAACACACCCGTAACTCGCGTATTCCGGAAGGTCTGGCGGGCGGTACCGAAGGGAAATTTAACGAAAA
AGCGACACAGGATTTCGTCGATATCGATCTTGATGACGTGATGCTGCACAGCGAAGTTAACCTGCCGATT
GATTTCCTCGTTAACCAGACGCTGACGCTGGGTACGGAGTGGAATCAGCAACGGATGAAGGACTTAAGTT
CCAACACCCAGGCACTGACCGGAACGAATACCGGTGGCGCTATTGATGGCGTGAGTACCACCGACCGTAG
CCCGTATTCAAAAGCAGAAATTTTCTCGCTGTTTGCCGAAAACAACATGGAGCTGACTGACAGCACCATC
GTAACGCCGGGGCTGCGTTTCGATCATCACAGTATTGTCGGCAATAACTGGAGCCCGGCGCTGAACATAT
CGCAAGGTTTAGGCGATGACTTCACGCTGAAAATGGGCATCGCCCGTGCTTATAAAGCGCCGAGCCTGTA
CCAGACTAACCCGAACTACATTCTCTACAGTAAAGGTCAGGGTTGCTATGCCAGCGCGGGCGGCTGCTAT
CTGCAAGGTAACGATGACCTGAAAGCAGAAACCAGCATCAACAAAGAGATTGGTCTGGAGTTCAAACGCG
ACGGGTGGCTGGCGGGCGTCACCTGGTTCCGTAACGATTATCGCAATAAGATTGAAGCGGGCTATGTGGC
TGTAGGGCAAAACGCAGTCGGCACCGATCTCTATCAGTGGGATAACGTGCCGAAAGCGGTGGTTGAAGGT
CTGGAAGGATCGTTAAACGTACCGGTTAGCGAAACGGTGATGTGGACCAATAACATCACTTATATGCTGA
AGAGTGAAAACAAAACCACGGGCGACCGTTTGTCGATCATCCCGGAGTATACGTTGAACTCAACGCTGAG
CTGGCAGGCACGGGAAGATTTGTCGATGCAAACGACCTTCACCTGGTACGGCAAGCAGCAGCCGAAGAAG
TACAACTATAAAGGTCAGCCAGCGGTTGGACCGGAAACCAAAGAAATTAGTCCTTACAGCATTGTTGGCC
TGAGCGCGACCTGGGATGTGACGAAGAATGTCAGTCTGACCGGCGGCGTGGACAATCTGTTCGACAAACG
TTTGTGGCGTGCGGGTAATGCCCAGACCACGGGCGATTTGGCAGGGGCCAACTATATCGCCGGTGCCGGG
GCGTATACCTATAACGAGCCGGGACGTACGTGGTATATGAGCGTAAACACCCACTTCTGATCATGGTACC
CGGGGATCCTCTAGAGTCGACCTGCAGGCATGCAAGCTTGGCTGTTTTGGCGGATGAGAGAAGATTTTCA
GCCTGATACAGATTAAATCAGAACGCAGAAGCGGTCTGATAAAACAGAATTTGCCTGGCGGCAGTAGCGC
GGTGGTCCCACCTGACCCCATGCCGAACTCAGAAGTGAAACGCCGTAGCGCCGATGGTAGTGTGGGGTCT
CCCCATGCGAGAGTAGGGAACTGCCAGGCATCAAATAAAACGAAAGGCTCAGTCGAAAGACTGGGCCTTT
CGTTTTATCTGTTGTTTGTCGGTGAACGCTCTCCTGAGTAGGACAAATCCGCCGGGAGCGGATTTGAACG
TTGCGAAGCAACGGCCCGGAGGGTGGCGGGCAGGACGCCCGCCATAAACTGCCAGGCATCAAATTAAGCA
GAAGGCCATCCTGACGGATGGCCTTTTTGCGTTTCTACAAACTCTTTTGTTTATTTTTCTAAATACATTC
AAATATGTATCCGCTCATGAGACAATAACCCTGATAAATGCTTCAATAATATTGAAAAAGGAAGAGTATG
AGTATTCAACATTTCCGTGTCGCCCTTATTCCCTTTTTTGCGGCATTTTGCCTTCCTGTTTTTGCTCACC
CAGAAACGCTGGTGAAAGTAAAAGATGCTGAAGATCAGTTGGGTGCACGAGTGGGTTACATCGAACTGGA
TCTCAACAGCGGTAAGATCCTTGAGAGTTTTCGCCCCGAAGAACGTTTTCCAATGATGAGCACTTTTAAA
GTTCTGCTATGTGGCGCGGTATTATCCCGTGTTGACGCCGGGCAAGAGCAACTCGGTCGCCGCATACACT
ATTCTCAGAATGACTTGGTTGAGTACTCACCAGTCACAGAAAAGCATCTTACGGATGGCATGACAGTAAG
AGAATTATGCAGTGCTGCCATAACCATGAGTGATAACACTGCGGCCAACTTACTTCTGACAACGATCGGA
GGACCGAAGGAGCTAACCGCTTTTTTGCACAACATGGGGGATCATGTAACTCGCCTTGATCGTTGGGAAC
CGGAGCTGAATGAAGCCATACCAAACGACGAGCGTGACACCACGATGCCTGTAGCAATGGCAACAACGTT
GCGCAAACTATTAACTGGCGAACTACTTACTCTAGCTTCCCGGCAACAATTAATAGACTGGATGGAGGCG
GATAAAGTTGCAGGACCACTTCTGCGCTCGGCCCTTCCGGCTGGCTGGTTTATTGCTGATAAATCTGGAG
CCGGTGAGCGTGGGTCTCGCGGTATCATTGCAGCACTGGGGCCAGATGGTAAGCCCTCCCGTATCGTAGT
TATCTACACGACGGGGAGTCAGGCAACTATGGATGAACGAAATAGACAGATCGCTGAGATAGGTGCCTCA
CTGATTAAGCATTGGTAACTGTCAGACCAAGTTTACTCATATATACTTTAGATTGATT
[125 nt withheld, positions 5029-5153]
C
[141 nt withheld, positions 5155-5295]
CCTTTGACGTTGGAGTCCACGTTCTTT
[37 nt withheld, positions 5323-5359]
ACCCTATCTCGGGCTATTCTTTTGATTTATAAGGGATTTTGCCGATTTCGGCCTATTGGTTAAAAAATGA
GCTGATTTAACAAAAATTTAACGCGAATTTTAACAAAATATTAACGTTTACAATTTAAAAGGATCTAGGT
GAAGATCCTTTTTGATAATCTCATGACCAAAATCCCTTAACGTGAGTTTTCGTTCCACTGAGCGTCAGAC
CCCGTAGAAAAGATCAAAGGATCTTCTTGAGATCCTTTTTTTCTGCGCGTAATCTGCTGCTTGCAAACAA
AAAAACCACCGCTACCAGCGGTGGTTTGTTTGCCGGATCAAGAGCTACCAACTCTTTTTCCGAAGGTAAC
TGGCTTCAGCAGAGCGCAGATACCAAATACTGTCCTTCTAGTGTAGCCGTAGTTAGGCCACCACTTCAAG
AACTCTGTAGCACCGCCTACATACCTCGCTCTGCTAATCCTGTTACCAGTGGCTGCTGCCAGTGGCGATA
AGTCGTGTCTTACCGGGTTGGACTCAAGACGATAGTTACCGGATAAGGCGCAGCGGTCGGGCTGAACGGG
GGGTTCGTGCACACAGCCCAGCTTGGAGCGAACGACCTACACCGAACTGAGATACCTACAGCGTGAGCTA
TGAGAAAGCGCCACGCTTCCCGAAGGGAGAAAGGCGGACAGGTATCCGGTAAGCGGCAGGGTCGGAACAG
GAGAGCGCACGAGGGAGCTTCCAGGGGGAAACGCCTGGTATCTTTATAGTCCTGTCGGGTTTCGCCACCT
CTGACTTGAGCGTCGATTTTTGTGATGCTCGTCAGGGGGGCGGAGCCTATGGAAAAACGCCAGCAACGCG
GCCTTTTTACGGTTCCTGGCCTTTTGCTGGCCTTTTGCTCACATGTTCTTTCCTGCGTTATCCCCTGATT
CTGTGGATAACCGTATTACCGCCTTTGAGTGAGCTGATACCGCTCGCCGCAGCCGAACGACCGAGCGCAG
CGAGTCAGTGAGCGAGGAAGCGGAAGAGCGCCTGATGCGGTATTTTCTCCTTACGCATCTGTGCGGTATT
TCACACCGCATAGGGTCATGGCTGCGCCCCGACACCCGCCAACACCCGCTGACGCGCCCTGACGGGCTTG
TCTGCTCCCGGCATCCGCTTACAGACAAGCTGTGACCGTCTCCGGGAGCTGCATGTGTCAGAGGTTTTCA
CCGTCATCACCGAAACGCGCGAGGCAGAAGGAGATGGCGCCCAACAGTCCCCCGGCCACGGGGCCTGCCA
CCATACCCACGCCGAAACAAGCGCTCATGAGCCCGAAGTGGCGAGCCCGATCTTCCCCATCGGTGATGTC
GGCGATATAGGCGCCAGCAACCGCACCTGTGGCGCCGGTGATGCCGGCCACGATGCGTCCGGCGTAGAGG
ATCTGCTCATGTTTGACAGCTTATC
Features (pLannotate 1.2.2; 15 found; start..end, strand, type, name):
     96..974     -  CDS            araC: L-arabinose regulatory protein; araC
   1001..1285    +  promoter       araBAD promoter: araBAD; promoter of the L-arabinose operon of E. coli; the araC regulatory gene is transcribed in the opposite direction (Guzman et al., 1995)
   1320..3557    +  CDS            fepA: FEPA_ECOLI - Also known as fep, feuB. Experimental evidence at protein level: Swiss-Prot protein existence level 1. This protein is involved in the initial step of iron uptake by binding ferrienterobactin (Fe-ENT), an iron chelatin siderophore that allows E.coli to extract iron from the environment. FepA also acts as a receptor for colicins B and D. From Escherichia coli (strain K12).
   3565..3609    +  misc_feature   MCS (fragment): pUC18/19 multiple cloning site
   3693..3808    +  ncRNA          5S rRNA: Accession: RF00001 - 5S ribosomal RNA
   3812..3898    +  terminator     rrnB T1 terminator: Escherichia coli rrnB; transcription terminator T1 from the E. coli rrnB gene
   3990..4017    +  terminator     rrnB T2 terminator: transcription terminator T2 from the E. coli rrnB gene
   4036..4127    +  promoter       AmpR promoter: bla
   4128..4988    +  CDS            AmpR: β-lactamase; bla; confers resistance to ampicillin, carbenicillin, and related antibiotics
   5030..5410    +  rep_origin     M13 ori (sequence partly withheld): M13 bacteriophage origin of replication; arrow indicates direction of (+) strand synthesis
   5596..6184    +  rep_origin     ori: high-copy-number ColE1/pMB1/pBR322/pUC origin of replication
   6370..6421    -  misc_feature   bom (fragment): basis of mobility region from pBR322
   6537..6576    -  CDS            rop (fragment): Rop protein, which maintains plasmids at low copy number; rop
   6577..6762    -  CDS            TcR (fragment): tetracycline efflux protein; tet; confers resistance to tetracycline
   6772..6       +  promoter       tet promoter (fragment) (across the origin): E. coli promoter for tetracycline efflux protein gene
