[The description below was written by a language model from this plasmid's Addgene catalogue record and pLannotate feature annotations shown in this document.]
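Description:
pKP2186 is a bacterial expression plasmid built on the pBAD24 backbone that carries a mutant allele of the Escherichia coli fepA gene under arabinose control. It is a derivative of an earlier fepA plasmid from the same collection, pKP515. The 6,784-nt sequenced construct replicates from a high-copy ColE1/pMB1-type origin and is selected with ampicillin through the β-lactamase gene (AmpR) and its own promoter. An M13 phage origin is also present, which in principle allows single-stranded DNA production. Short remnants of pBR322 (fragments of bom, rop, the tetracycline resistance gene and its promoter) are annotated, but these appear to be non-functional backbone leftovers.

The payload is the fepA coding sequence placed downstream of the araBAD promoter, with the divergently transcribed araC regulator on the same plasmid. AraC represses the promoter in the absence of L-arabinose and activates it when the sugar is supplied, giving titratable expression. Transcription is terminated by the rrnB T1 and T2 terminators, which follow a residual multiple cloning site fragment and a 5S rRNA segment. FepA is the outer membrane receptor that binds ferric enterobactin in the first step of siderophore-mediated iron uptake, and it also serves as the receptor for colicins B and D. This allele carries two adjacent substitutions, T13C and I14P. That numbering does not count from the start codon, and the same changes are T35C and I36P when counted from it. The stated purpose is simply to express this FepA variant. The record does not give the experimental rationale for the substitutions, and the cloning sites used are listed as unknown.
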