Addgene plasmid #167637: pKP2186
Purpose: Express FepA T13C, I14P . Please note that mutation numbers are not based on start codon of insert.
Depositing lab: Kathleen Postle. Depositing organization: Pennsylvania State University.
Backbone
  Vector backbone: pBAD24
  Vector type: Bacterial Expression
Growth in bacteria
  Bacterial resistance: Ampicillin, 100 μg/mL
  Growth temperature: 37°C
  Growth strain: DH5alpha
  Copy number: High Copy
Gene/Insert
  Gene/Insert name: fepA T13C, I14P
  Species: Escherichia coli
  Mutation: fepA with T13C, I14P mutations (Mutations are T35C and I36P based on start codon)
  Cloning method: Restriction Enzyme; 5′ cloning site Unknown (unknown if destroyed)
Terms and licenses: Academic/Nonprofit Terms; Industry Terms: Not Available to Industry
Depositor comments: The parent is pKP515 in this collection (PMID: 12218040)
How to cite: pKP2186 was a gift from Kathleen Postle (Addgene plasmid # 167637 ; http://n2t.net/addgene:167637 ; RRID:Addgene_167637)
